Addgene plasmid #144438: TFORF2962
Purpose: Lentiviral vector for overexpressing transcription factor ORFs with unique 24-bp barcodes. Barcodes facilitate identification of transcription factors in pooled screens.
Depositing lab: Feng Zhang. Depositing organization: Broad Institute. Publication: A transcription factor atlas of directed differentiation. Joung J, Ma S, Tay T, Geiger-Schuller KR, Kirchgatterer PC, Verdine VK, Guo B, Arias-Garcia MA, Allen WE, Singh A, Kuksenko O, Abudayyeh OO, Gootenberg JS, Fu Z, Macrae RK, Buenrostro JD, Regev A, Zhang F. Cell. 2023 Jan 5;186(1):209-229.e26. doi: 10.1016/j.cell.2022.11.026. PubMed 36608654.
Backbone
  Vector backbone: pLX_TRC317
  Backbone manufacturer: Broad Institute Genetic Perturbation Platform
  Backbone size w/o insert (bp): 8264
  Vector type: Mammalian Expression, Lentiviral
  Selectable markers: Puromycin
Growth in bacteria
  Bacterial resistance: Ampicillin, 100 μg/mL
  Growth temperature: 37°C
  Growth strain: NEB Stable
  Copy number: High Copy
Gene/Insert
  Gene/Insert name: NR2C2
  Species: H. sapiens (human)
  Insert size (bp): 2156
  Entrez Gene: NR2C2 (a.k.a. TAK1, TR4)
  Promoter: EF1a
  Tag / fusion protein: V5 (C terminal on insert)
  Cloning method: Gateway Cloning
  Sequencing primers: 5′ GGGTGGAGACTGAAGTTAGGCCAG; 3′ CACATAGCGTAAAAGGAGCAACATAG
Resource information
  A portion of this plasmid was derived from a plasmid made by: Broad Institute Genetic Perturbation Platform
Terms and licenses: Academic/Nonprofit Terms; Industry Terms: Not Available to Industry
Depositor comments: XM_011534061.2 Please test multiple small colonies in case of plasmid recombination. To make this collection available in a timely manner, a portion of this collection was not fully sequenced by Addgene. If an Addgene verified full plasmid sequence is not available, please contact us prior to placing an order to request the full sequence.
How to cite: TFORF2962 was a gift from Feng Zhang (Addgene plasmid # 144438 ; http://n2t.net/addgene:144438 ; RRID:Addgene_144438)
