[The description below was written by a language model from this plasmid's Addgene catalogue record and pLannotate feature annotations shown in this document.]
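Description:
TFORF2962 is a third-generation-style, self-inactivating lentiviral expression plasmid built on the pLX_TRC317 backbone. It carries the human orphan nuclear receptor NR2C2 (also known as TR4 or TAK1) as one member of a barcoded transcription factor ORF collection. The sequenced plasmid is about 10.4 kb. It is maintained in E. coli through a high-copy ColE1/pUC-type origin with ampicillin selection (AmpR). It also retains an f1 origin and remnants of a lac/T7/T3 cloning region. The depositor notes that the plasmid can recombine, which is a known issue with LTR-containing vectors.

The viral portion begins with an RSV promoter fused to a truncated HIV-1 5' LTR, which allows Tat-independent production of genomic RNA. This is followed by the Ψ packaging signal, a gag fragment, the RRE for Rev-dependent nuclear export, and a cPPT/CTS element. It ends in a ΔU3 3' LTR, with an SV40 polyadenylation signal downstream. Two cassettes lie within the proviral region. An SV40 early promoter drives puromycin N-acetyltransferase for selection of transduced mammalian cells. The EF-1α promoter drives the NR2C2 ORF, which was inserted by Gateway cloning and is flanked by attB1 and attB2 sites. The ORF reads through attB2 into a C-terminal V5 epitope tag, and a downstream WPRE enhances transcript expression.

According to the record, each construct in the collection carries a unique 24-bp barcode, but the barcode is not annotated in the feature table. The barcodes identify which transcription factor is overexpressed in each cell in pooled screens, such as those for directed differentiation.
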