Features (pLannotate 1.2.2; 34 found; start..end, strand, type, name):
      5..231     +  promoter       RSV promoter: Rous sarcoma virus enhancer/promoter
    232..412     +  LTR            5' LTR (truncated): truncated 5' long terminal repeat (LTR) from HIV-1
    459..584     +  misc_feature   HIV-1 Ψ: packaging signal of human immunodeficiency virus type 1
    568..931     +  CDS            HIV-1 gag (fragment): gag protein from human immunodeficiency virus 1; gag
   1077..1310    +  misc_feature   RRE: The Rev response element (RRE) of HIV-1 allows for Rev-dependent mRNA export from the nucleus to the cytoplasm.
   1687..1713    +  CDS            Rev (fragment): human immunodeficiency virus 1 (HIV-1) Rev protein; rev; enhances nuclear export of unspliced and incompletely spliced viral mRNAs
   1720..1743    +  promoter       SV40 promoter (fragment): SV40 early promoter
   1744..1815    +  promoter       SV40 promoter (fragment): SV40 enhancer and early promoter
   1839..1974    +  rep_origin     SV40 ori: SV40 origin of replication
   2020..2616    +  CDS            PuroR (fragment): puromycin N-acetyltransferase; pac from Streptomyces; confers resistance to puromycin
   2665..2782    +  misc_feature   cPPT/CTS: central polypurine tract and central termination sequence of HIV-1
   2847..2913    +  CDS            small t antigen (fragment): SV40 (simian virus 40) small t antigen
   2920..4098    +  promoter       EF-1α promoter: strong constitutive promoter for human elongation factor EF-1α
   4118..4142    +  protein_bind   attB1: mutant version of attB; recombination site for the Gateway® BP reaction BP Clonase™
   4247..6091    +  CDS            NR2C2: NR2C2_HUMAN - Also known as TAK1, TR4. Experimental evidence at protein level: Swiss-Prot protein existence level 1. Orphan nuclear receptor that can act as a repressor or activator of transcription. An important repressor of nuclear receptor signaling pathways such as retinoic acid receptor, retinoid X, vitamin D3 receptor, thyroid hormone receptor and estrogen receptor pathways. May regulate gene expression during the late phase of spermatogenesis. Together with NR2C1, forms the core of the DRED (direct repeat erythroid-definitive) complex that represses embryonic and fetal globin transcript
   6093..6117    -  protein_bind   attB2: mutant version of attB; recombination site for the Gateway® BP reaction BP Clonase™
   6125..6166    +  CDS            V5 tag: epitope tag from simian virus 5
   6182..6235    +  promoter       U6 promoter (fragment): RNA polymerase III promoter for human U6 snRNA
   6277..6865    +  misc_feature   WPRE: woodchuck hepatitis virus posttranscriptional regulatory element
   6916..6935    +  misc_feature   cPPT/CTS (fragment): central polypurine tract and central termination sequence of HIV-1
   6937..7170    +  LTR            3' LTR (ΔU3): self-inactivating 3' long terminal repeat (LTR) from HIV-1
   7248..7369    +  polyA_signal   SV40 poly(A) signal: SV40 polyadenylation signal
   7409..7544    +  rep_origin     SV40 ori: SV40 origin of replication
   7565..7583    -  promoter       T7 promoter: promoter for bacteriophage T7 RNA polymerase
   7591..7746    +  CDS            lacZα (fragment): LacZα fragment of β-galactosidase; lacZ fragment
   7751..8179    +  rep_origin     f1 ori (sequence partly withheld): f1 bacteriophage origin of replication; arrow indicates direction of (+) strand synthesis
   8232..8336    +  promoter       AmpR promoter: bla
   8337..9197    +  CDS            AmpR: β-lactamase; bla; confers resistance to ampicillin, carbenicillin, and related antibiotics
   9368..9956    +  rep_origin     ori: high-copy-number ColE1/pMB1/pBR322/pUC origin of replication
  10139..10231   +  CDS            lacI (fragment): lac repressor; lacI; The lac repressor binds to the lac operator to inhibit transcription in E. coli. This inhibition can be relieved by adding lactose or isopropyl-β-D-thiogalactopyranoside (IPTG).
  10244..10265   +  protein_bind   CAP binding site: CAP binding activates transcription in the presence of cAMP. E. coli catabolite activator protein
  10280..10310   +  promoter       lac promoter: promoter for the E. coli lac operon
  10318..10334   +  protein_bind   lac operator: The lac repressor binds to the lac operator to inhibit transcription in E. coli. This inhibition can be relieved by adding lactose or isopropyl-β-D-thiogalactopyranoside (IPTG). lac repressor encoded by lacI
  10379..10397   +  promoter       T3 promoter: promoter for bacteriophage T3 RNA polymerase
>Addgene plasmid #144438 | TFORF2962 | addgene full sequence | sequence record 407327 | Addgene NGS Result
TTAATGTAGTCTTATGCAATACTCTTGTAGTCTTGCAACATGGTAACGATGAGTTAGCAACATGCCTTAC
AAGGAGAGAAAAAGCACCGTGCATGCCGATTGGTGGAAGTAAGGTGGTACGATCGTGCCTTATTAGGAAG
GCAACAGACGGGTCTGACATGGATTGGACGAACCACTGAATTGCCGCATTGCAGAGATATTGTATTTAAG
TGCCTAGCTCGATACATAAACGGGTCTCTCTGGTTAGACCAGATCTGAGCCTGGGAGCTCTCTGGCTAAC
TAGGGAACCCACTGCTTAAGCCTCAATAAAGCTTGCCTTGAGTGCTTCAAGTAGTGTGTGCCCGTCTGTT
GTGTGACTCTGGTAACTAGAGATCCCTCAGACCCTTTTAGTCAGTGTGGAAAATCTCTAGCAGTGGCGCC
CGAACAGGGACTTGAAAGCGAAAGGGAAACCAGAGGAGCTCTCTCGACGCAGGACTCGGCTTGCTGAAGC
GCGCACGGCAAGAGGCGAGGGGCGGCGACTGGTGAGTACGCCAAAAATTTTGACTAGCGGAGGCTAGAAG
GAGAGAGATGGGTGCGAGAGCGTCAGTATTAAGCGGGGGAGAATTAGATCGCGATGGGAAAAAATTCGGT
TAAGGCCAGGGGGAAAGAAAAAATATAAATTAAAACATATAGTATGGGCAAGCAGGGAGCTAGAACGATT
CGCAGTTAATCCTGGCCTGTTAGAAACATCAGAAGGCTGTAGACAAATACTGGGACAGCTACAACCATCC
CTTCAGACAGGATCAGAAGAACTTAGATCATTATATAATACAGTAGCAACCCTCTATTGTGTGCATCAAA
GGATAGAGATAAAAGACACCAAGGAAGCTTTAGACAAGATAGAGGAAGAGCAAAACAAAAGTAAGACCAC
CGCACAGCAAGCGGCCGCTGATCTTCAGACCTGGAGGAGGAGATATGAGGGACAATTGGAGAAGTGAATT
ATATAAATATAAAGTAGTAAAAATTGAACCATTAGGAGTAGCACCCACCAAGGCAAAGAGAAGAGTGGTG
CAGAGAGAAAAAAGAGCAGTGGGAATAGGAGCTTTGTTCCTTGGGTTCTTGGGAGCAGCAGGAAGCACTA
TGGGCGCAGCGTCAATGACGCTGACGGTACAGGCCAGACAATTATTGTCTGGTATAGTGCAGCAGCAGAA
CAATTTGCTGAGGGCTATTGAGGCGCAACAGCATCTGTTGCAACTCACAGTCTGGGGCATCAAGCAGCTC
CAGGCAAGAATCCTGGCTGTGGAAAGATACCTAAAGGATCAACAGCTCCTGGGGATTTGGGGTTGCTCTG
GAAAACTCATTTGCACCACTGCTGTGCCTTGGAATGCTAGTTGGAGTAATAAATCTCTGGAACAGATTTG
GAATCACACGACCTGGATGGAGTGGGACAGAGAAATTAACAATTACACAAGCTTAATACACTCCTTAATT
GAAGAATCGCAAAACCAGCAAGAAAAGAATGAACAAGAATTATTGGAATTAGATAAATGGGCAAGTTTGT
GGAATTGGTTTAACATAACAAATTGGCTGTGGTATATAAAATTATTCATAATGATAGTAGGAGGCTTGGT
AGGTTTAAGAATAGTTTTTGCTGTACTTTCTATAGTGAATAGAGTTAGGCAGGGATATTCACCATTATCG
TTTCAGACCCACCTCCCAACCCCGAGGGGACCCATGCATTGCATCTCAATTAGTCAGCAACCAGGTGTGG
AAAGTCCCCAGGCTCCCCAGCAGGCAGAAGTATGCAAAGCATGCGTCTCAATTAGTCAGCAACCATAGTC
CCGCCCCTAACTCCGCCCATCCCGCCCCTAACTCCGCCCAGTTCCGCCCATTCTCCGCCCCATGGCTGAC
TAATTTTTTTTATTTATGCAGAGGCCGAGGCCGCCTCGGCCTCTGAGCTATTCCAGAAGTAGTGAGGAGG
CTTTTTTGGAGGCCTAGGCTTTTGCAAAAAGCTTTCTAGAGGTACCACCGGAGCTTACCATGACCGAGTA
CAAGCCCACGGTGCGCCTCGCCACCCGCGACGACGTCCCCAGGGCCGTACGCACCCTCGCCGCCGCGTTC
GCCGACTACCCCGCCACGCGCCACACCGTCGATCCGGACCGCCACATCGAGCGGGTCACCGAGCTGCAAG
AACTCTTCCTCACGCGCGTCGGGCTCGACATCGGCAAGGTGTGGGTCGCGGACGACGGCGCCGCCGTGGC
GGTCTGGACCACGCCGGAGAGCGTCGAAGCGGGGGCGGTGTTCGCCGAGATCGGCCCGCGCATGGCCGAG
TTGAGCGGTTCCCGGCTGGCCGCGCAGCAACAGATGGAAGGCCTCCTGGCGCCGCACCGGCCCAAGGAGC
CCGCGTGGTTCCTGGCCACCGTCGGCGTCTCGCCCGACCACCAGGGCAAGGGTCTGGGCAGCGCCGTCGT
GCTCCCCGGAGTGGAGGCGGCCGAGCGCGCCGGGGTGCCCGCCTTCCTGGAGACCTCCGCGCCCCGCAAC
CTCCCCTTCTACGAGCGGCTCGGCTTCACCGTCACCGCCGACGTCGAGGTGCCCGAAGGACCGCGCACCT
GGTGCATGACCCGCAAGCCCGGTGCCAGTTAACGAATTCTAGATCTTGAGACAAATGGCAGTATTCATCC
ACAATTTTAAAAGAAAAGGGGGGATTGGGGGGTACAGTGCAGGGGAAAGAATAGTAGACATAATAGCAAC
AGACATACAAACTAAAGAATTACAAAAACAAATTACAAAAATTCAAAATTTTCGGGTTTATTACAGGGAC
AGCAGAGATCCACTTTGGCGCCGGCTCGAGGCCTGCAGGTGCAAAGATGGATAAAGTTTTAAACAGAGAG
GAATCTTTGCAGCTAATGGACCTTCTAGGTCTTGAAAGGAGTGGGAATTGGCTCCGGTGCCCGTCAGTGG
GCAGAGCGCACATCGCCCACAGTCCCCGAGAAGTTGGGGGGAGGGGTCGGCAATTGAACCGGTGCCTAGA
GAAGGTGGCGCGGGGTAAACTGGGAAAGTGATGTCGTGTACTGGCTCCGCCTTTTTCCCGAGGGTGGGGG
AGAACCGTATATAAGTGCAGTAGTCGCCGTGAACGTTCTTTTTCGCAACGGGTTTGCCGCCAGAACACAG
GTAAGTGCCGTGTGTGGTTCCCGCGGGCCTGGCCTCTTTACGGGTTATGGCCCTTGCGTGCCTTGAATTA
CTTCCACCTGGCTGCAGTACGTGATTCTTGATCCCGAGCTTCGGGTTGGAAGTGGGTGGGAGAGTTCGAG
GCCTTGCGCTTAAGGAGCCCCTTCGCCTCGTGCTTGAGTTGAGGCCTGGCCTGGGCGCTGGGGCCGCCGC
GTGCGAATCTGGTGGCACCTTCGCGCCTGTCTCGCTGCTTTCGATAAGTCTCTAGCCATTTAAAATTTTT
GATGACCTGCTGCGACGCTTTTTTTCTGGCAAGATAGTCTTGTAAATGCGGGCCAAGATCTGCACACTGG
TATTTCGGTTTTTGGGGCCGCGGGCGGCGACGGGGCCCGTGCGTCCCAGCGCACATGTTCGGCGAGGCGG
GGCCTGCGAGCGCGGCCACCGAGAATCGGACGGGGGTAGTCTCAAGCTGGCCGGCCTGCTCTGGTGCCTG
GCCTCGCGCCGCCGTGTATCGCCCCGCCCTGGGCGGCAAGGCTGGCCCGGTCGGCACCAGTTGCGTGAGC
GGAAAGATGGCCGCTTCCCGGCCCTGCTGCAGGGAGCTCAAAATGGAGGACGCGGCGCTCGGGAGAGCGG
GCGGGTGAGTCACCCACACAAAGGAAAAGGGCCTTTCCGTCCTCAGCCGTCGCTTCATGTGACTCCACGG
AGTACCGGGCGCCGTCCAGGCACCTCGATTAGTTCTCGAGCTTTTGGAGTACGTCGTCTTTAGGTTGGGG
GGAGGGGTTTTATGCGATGGAGTTTCCCCACACTGAGTGGGTGGAGACTGAAGTTAGGCCAGCTTGGCAC
TTGATGTAATTCTCCTTGGAATTTGCCCTTTTTGAGTTTGGATCTTGGTTCATTCTCAAGCCTCAGACAG
TGGTTCAAAGTTTTTTTCTTCCATTTCAGGTGTCGTGAGGCTAGCATCGATTGATCAACAAGTTTGTACA
AAAAAGCAGGCTTCACCATGGCTACAAATATGGAGGGGCTGGTTCAGCACAGAGTGGGGACCCAGCAGGT
GGCTGAGGTAACACGTACACAGACCTCTCGGCCGGAATCTCCAGGGATGACCAGCCCCTCCCCACGCATC
CAGATAATCTCCACCGACTCTGCTGTAGCCTCACCTCAGCGCATTCAGGGCTCTGAACCTGCCTCTGGCC
CATTGAGTGTTTTCACATCTTTGAACAAAGAGAAGATTGTCACAGACCAGCAGACAGGACAGAAAATCCA
GATAGTCACCGCAGTGGACGCCTCCGGATCCCCCAAACAGCAGTTCATCCTGACCAGCCCAGATGGAGCT
GGAACTGGGAAGGTGATCCTGGCTTCCCCAGAGACATCCAGCGCCAAGCAACTCATATTCACCACCTCAG
ACAACCTCGTCCCTGGCAGGATCCAGATTGTCACGGATTCTGCCTCTGTGGAGCGTTTACTGGGGAAGAC
GGACGTCCAGCGGCCCCAGGTGGTAGAGTACTGTGTGGTCTGTGGCGACAAAGCCTCCGGCCGTCACTAT
GGGGCTGTCAGTTGTGAAGGTTGCAAAGGTTTCTTCAAAAGGAGTGTGAGGAAAAATTTGACCTACAGCT
GCCGGAGCAACCAAGACTGCATCATCAATAAACATCACCGGAACCGCTGTCAGTTTTGCCGGCTGAAAAA
ATGCTTAGAGATGGGCATGAAAATGGAATCTGTGCAGAGTGAACGGAAGCCCTTCGATGTGCAACGGGAG
AAACCAAGCAATTGTGCTGCTTCAACTGAGAAAATCTATATCCGGAAAGACCTGAGAAGTCCCCTGATAG
CTACTCCCACGTTTGTGGCAGACAAAGATGGAGCAAGACAAACAGGTCTTCTTGATCCAGGGATGCTTGT
GAACATCCAGCAGCCTTTGATACGTGAGGATGGTACAGTTCTCCTGGCCACGGATTCTAAGGCTGAAACA
AGCCAGGGAGCTCTGGGCACACTGGCAAATGTAGTGACCTCCCTTGCCAACCTAAGTGAATCTTTGAACA
ACGGTGACACTTCAGAAATCCAGCCAGAGGACCAGTCTGCAAGTGAGATAACTCGGGCATTTGATACCTT
AGCTAAAGCACTTAATACCACAGACAGCTCCTCTTCTCCAAGCTTGGCAGATGGGATAGACACCAGTGGA
GGAGGGAGCATCCACGTCATCAGCAGAGACCAGTCGACACCCATCATTGAGGTTGAAGGCCCCCTCCTTT
CAGACACACACGTCACATTTAAGCTAACAATGCCCAGTCCAATGCCAGAGTACCTCAACGTGCACTACAT
CTGTGAGTCTGCATCCCGTCTGCTTTTCCTCTCAATGCACTGGGCTCGGTCAATCCCAGCCTTTCAGGCA
CTTGGGCAGGACTGCAACACCAGCCTTGTGCGGGCCTGCTGGAATGAGCTCTTCACCCTCGGCCTGGCCC
AGTGTGCCCAGGTCATGAGTCTCTCCACCATCCTGGCTGCCATTGTCAACCACCTGCAGAACAGCATCCA
GGAAGATAAACTTTCTGGTGACCGGATAAAGCAAGTCATGGAGCACATCTGGAAGCTGCAGGAGTTCTGT
AACAGCATGGCGAAGCTGGATATAGATGGCTATGAGTATGCATACCTTAAAGCTATAGTTCTCTTTAGCC
CCGATCATCCAGGTTTGACCAGCACAAGCCAGATTGAAAAATTCCAAGAAAAGGCACAGATGGAGTTGCA
GGACTATGTTCAGAAAACCTACTCAGAAGACACCTACCGATTGGCCCGGATCCTCGTTCGCCTGCCGGCA
CTCAGGCTGATGAGCTCCAACATAACAGAAGAACTTTTTTTTACTGGTCTCATTGGCAATGTTTCGATAG
ACAGCATAATCCCCTACATCCTCAAGATGGAGACAGCAGAGTATAATGGCCAGATCACCGGAGCCAGTCT
AGACCCAGCTTTCTTGTACAAAGTGGTTGATATCGGTAAGCCTATCCCTAACCCTCTCCTCGGTCTCGAT
TCTACGTAGTAATGAACTAGTCCGTAACTTGAAAGTATTTCGATTTCTTGGCTTTATATATCTTGTGGAA
AGGACGAGCTATTGACAGTTTAGAGAGAGTTACGCGTTAAGTCGACAATCAACCTCTGGATTACAAAATT
TGTGAAAGATTGACTGGTATTCTTAACTATGTTGCTCCTTTTACGCTATGTGGATACGCTGCTTTAATGC
CTTTGTATCATGCTATTGCTTCCCGTATGGCTTTCATTTTCTCCTCCTTGTATAAATCCTGGTTGCTGTC
TCTTTATGAGGAGTTGTGGCCCGTTGTCAGGCAACGTGGCGTGGTGTGCACTGTGTTTGCTGACGCAACC
CCCACTGGTTGGGGCATTGCCACCACCTGTCAGCTCCTTTCCGGGACTTTCGCTTTCCCCCTCCCTATTG
CCACGGCGGAACTCATCGCCGCCTGCCTTGCCCGCTGCTGGACAGGGGCTCGGCTGTTGGGCACTGACAA
TTCCGTGGTGTTGTCGGGGAAATCATCGTCCTTTCCTTGGCTGCTCGCCTGTGTTGCCACCTGGATTCTG
CGCGGGACGTCCTTCTGCTACGTCCCTTCGGCCCTCAATCCAGCGGACCTTCCTTCCCGCGGCCTGCTGC
CGGCTCTGCGGCCTCTTCCGCGTCTTCGCCTTCGCCCTCAGACGAGTCGGATCTCCCTTTGGGCCGCCTC
CCCGCGTCGACTTTAAGACCAATGACTTACAAGGCAGCTGTAGATCTTAGCCACTTTTTAAAAGAAAAGG
GGGGACTGGAAGGGCTAATTCACTCCCAACGAAGACAAGATCTGCTTTTTGCTTGTACTGGGTCTCTCTG
GTTAGACCAGATCTGAGCCTGGGAGCTCTCTGGCTAACTAGGGAACCCACTGCTTAAGCCTCAATAAAGC
TTGCCTTGAGTGCTTCAAGTAGTGTGTGCCCGTCTGTTGTGTGACTCTGGTAACTAGAGATCCCTCAGAC
CCTTTTAGTCAGTGTGGAAAATCTCTAGCAGTACGTATAGTAGTTCATGTCATCTTATTATTCAGTATTT
ATAACTTGCAAAGAAATGAATATCAGAGAGTGAGAGGAACTTGTTTATTGCAGCTTATAATGGTTACAAA
TAAAGCAATAGCATCACAAATTTCACAAATAAAGCATTTTTTTCACTGCATTCTAGTTGTGGTTTGTCCA
AACTCATCAATGTATCTTATCATGTCTGGCTCTAGCTATCCCGCCCCTAACTCCGCCCATCCCGCCCCTA
ACTCCGCCCAGTTCCGCCCATTCTCCGCCCCATGGCTGACTAATTTTTTTTATTTATGCAGAGGCCGAGG
CCGCCTCGGCCTCTGAGCTATTCCAGAAGTAGTGAGGAGGCTTTTTTGGAGGCCTAGGGACGTACCCAAT
TCGCCCTATAGTGAGTCGTATTACGCGCGCTCACTGGCCGTCGTTTTACAACGTCGTGACTGGGAAAACC
CTGGCGTTACCCAACTTAATCGCCTTGCAGCACATCCCCCTTTCGCCAGCTGGCGTAATAGCGAAGAGGC
CCGCACCGATCGCCCTTCCCAACAGTTGCGCAGCCTGAATGGCGAATGGG
[124 nt withheld, positions 7751-7874]
C
[91 nt withheld, positions 7876-7966]
A
[49 nt withheld, positions 7968-8016]
CCTTTGACGTTGGAGTCCACGTTCTTT
[37 nt withheld, positions 8044-8080]
ACCCTATCTCGGTCTATTCTTTTGATTTATAAGGGATTTTGCCGATTTCGGCCTATTGGTTAAAAAATGA
GCTGATTTAACAAAAATTTAACGCGAATTTTAACAAAATATTAACGCTTACAATTTAGGTGGCACTTTTC
GGGGAAATGTGCGCGGAACCCCTATTTGTTTATTTTTCTAAATACATTCAAATATGTATCCGCTCATGAG
ACAATAACCCTGATAAATGCTTCAATAATATTGAAAAAGGAAGAGTATGAGTATTCAACATTTCCGTGTC
GCCCTTATTCCCTTTTTTGCGGCATTTTGCCTTCCTGTTTTTGCTCACCCAGAAACGCTGGTGAAAGTAA
AAGATGCTGAAGATCAGTTGGGTGCACGAGTGGGTTACATCGAACTGGATCTCAACAGCGGTAAGATCCT
TGAGAGTTTTCGCCCCGAAGAACGTTTTCCAATGATGAGCACTTTTAAAGTTCTGCTATGTGGCGCGGTA
TTATCCCGTATTGACGCCGGGCAAGAGCAACTCGGTCGCCGCATACACTATTCTCAGAATGACTTGGTTG
AGTACTCACCAGTCACAGAAAAGCATCTTACGGATGGCATGACAGTAAGAGAATTATGCAGTGCTGCCAT
AACCATGAGTGATAACACTGCGGCCAACTTACTTCTGACAACGATCGGAGGACCGAAGGAGCTAACCGCT
TTTTTGCACAACATGGGGGATCATGTAACTCGCCTTGATCGTTGGGAACCGGAGCTGAATGAAGCCATAC
CAAACGACGAGCGTGACACCACGATGCCTGTAGCAATGGCAACAACGTTGCGCAAACTATTAACTGGCGA
ACTACTTACTCTAGCTTCCCGGCAACAATTAATAGACTGGATGGAGGCGGATAAAGTTGCAGGACCACTT
CTGCGCTCGGCCCTTCCGGCTGGCTGGTTTATTGCTGATAAATCTGGAGCCGGTGAGCGTGGGTCTCGCG
GTATCATTGCAGCACTGGGGCCAGATGGTAAGCCCTCCCGTATCGTAGTTATCTACACGACGGGGAGTCA
GGCAACTATGGATGAACGAAATAGACAGATCGCTGAGATAGGTGCCTCACTGATTAAGCATTGGTAACTG
TCAGACCAAGTTTACTCATATATACTTTAGATTGATTTAAAACTTCATTTTTAATTTAAAAGGATCTAGG
TGAAGATCCTTTTTGATAATCTCATGACCAAAATCCCTTAACGTGAGTTTTCGTTCCACTGAGCGTCAGA
CCCCGTAGAAAAGATCAAAGGATCTTCTTGAGATCCTTTTTTTCTGCGCGTAATCTGCTGCTTGCAAACA
AAAAAACCACCGCTACCAGCGGTGGTTTGTTTGCCGGATCAAGAGCTACCAACTCTTTTTCCGAAGGTAA
CTGGCTTCAGCAGAGCGCAGATACCAAATACTGTTCTTCTAGTGTAGCCGTAGTTAGGCCACCACTTCAA
GAACTCTGTAGCACCGCCTACATACCTCGCTCTGCTAATCCTGTTACCAGTGGCTGCTGCCAGTGGCGAT
AAGTCGTGTCTTACCGGGTTGGACTCAAGACGATAGTTACCGGATAAGGCGCAGCGGTCGGGCTGAACGG
GGGGTTCGTGCACACAGCCCAGCTTGGAGCGAACGACCTACACCGAACTGAGATACCTACAGCGTGAGCT
ATGAGAAAGCGCCACGCTTCCCGAAGGGAGAAAGGCGGACAGGTATCCGGTAAGCGGCAGGGTCGGAACA
GGAGAGCGCACGAGGGAGCTTCCAGGGGGAAACGCCTGGTATCTTTATAGTCCTGTCGGGTTTCGCCACC
TCTGACTTGAGCGTCGATTTTTGTGATGCTCGTCAGGGGGGCGGAGCCTATGGAAAAACGCCAGCAACGC
GGCCTTTTTACGGTTCCTGGCCTTTTGCTGGCCTTTTGCTCACATGTTCTTTCCTGCGTTATCCCCTGAT
TCTGTGGATAACCGTATTACCGCCTTTGAGTGAGCTGATACCGCTCGCCGCAGCCGAACGACCGAGCGCA
GCGAGTCAGTGAGCGAGGAAGCGGAAGAGCGCCCAATACGCAAACCGCCTCTCCCCGCGCGTTGGCCGAT
TCATTAATGCAGCTGGCACGACAGGTTTCCCGACTGGAAAGCGGGCAGTGAGCGCAACGCAATTAATGTG
AGTTAGCTCACTCATTAGGCACCCCAGGCTTTACACTTTATGCTTCCGGCTCGTATGTTGTGTGGAATTG
TGAGCGGATAACAATTTCACACAGGAAACAGCTATGACCATGATTACGCCAAGCGCGCAATTAACCCTCA
CTAAAGGGAACAAAAGCTGGAGCTGCAAGC
