>Addgene plasmid #144438 | TFORF2962 | depositor partial sequence | sequence record 285429 | Insert
ATCGATTGATCAACAAGTTTGTACAAAAAAGCAGGCTTCACCATGGCTACAAATATGGAGGGGCTGGTTC
AGCACAGAGTGGGGACCCAGCAGGTGGCTGAGGTAACACGTACACAGACCTCTCGGCCGGAATCTCCAGG
GATGACCAGCCCCTCCCCACGCATCCAGATAATCTCCACCGACTCTGCTGTAGCCTCACCTCAGCGCATT
CAGGGCTCTGAACCTGCCTCTGGCCCATTGAGTGTTTTCACATCTTTGAACAAAGAGAAGATTGTCACAG
ACCAGCAGACAGGACAGAAAATCCAGATAGTCACCGCAGTGGACGCCTCCGGATCCCCCAAACAGCAGTT
CATCCTGACCAGCCCAGATGGAGCTGGAACTGGGAAGGTGATCCTGGCTTCCCCAGAGACATCCAGCGCC
AAGCAACTCATATTCACCACCTCAGACAACCTCGTCCCTGGCAGGATCCAGATTGTCACGGATTCTGCCT
CTGTGGAGCGTTTACTGGGGAAGACGGACGTCCAGCGGCCCCAGGTGGTAGAGTACTGTGTGGTCTGTGG
CGACAAAGCCTCCGGCCGTCACTATGGGGCTGTCAGTTGTGAAGGTTGCAAAGGTTTCTTCAAAAGGAGT
GTGAGGAAAAATTTGACCTACAGCTGCCGGAGCAACCAAGACTGCATCATCAATAAACATCACCGGAACC
GCTGTCAGTTTTGCCGGCTGAAAAAATGCTTAGAGATGGGCATGAAAATGGAATCTGTGCAGAGTGAACG
GAAGCCCTTCGATGTGCAACGGGAGAAACCAAGCAATTGTGCTGCTTCAACTGAGAAAATCTATATCCGG
AAAGACCTGAGAAGTCCCCTGATAGCTACTCCCACGTTTGTGGCAGACAAAGATGGAGCAAGACAAACAG
GTCTTCTTGATCCAGGGATGCTTGTGAACATCCAGCAGCCTTTGATACGTGAGGATGGTACAGTTCTCCT
GGCCACGGATTCTAAGGCTGAAACAAGCCAGGGAGCTCTGGGCACACTGGCAAATGTAGTGACCTCCCTT
GCCAACCTAAGTGAATCTTTGAACAACGGTGACACTTCAGAAATCCAGCCAGAGGACCAGTCTGCAAGTG
AGATAACTCGGGCATTTGATACCTTAGCTAAAGCACTTAATACCACAGACAGCTCCTCTTCTCCAAGCTT
GGCAGATGGGATAGACACCAGTGGAGGAGGGAGCATCCACGTCATCAGCAGAGACCAGTCGACACCCATC
ATTGAGGTTGAAGGCCCCCTCCTTTCAGACACACACGTCACATTTAAGCTAACAATGCCCAGTCCAATGC
CAGAGTACCTCAACGTGCACTACATCTGTGAGTCTGCATCCCGTCTGCTTTTCCTCTCAATGCACTGGGC
TCGGTCAATCCCAGCCTTTCAGGCACTTGGGCAGGACTGCAACACCAGCCTTGTGCGGGCCTGCTGGAAT
GAGCTCTTCACCCTCGGCCTGGCCCAGTGTGCCCAGGTCATGAGTCTCTCCACCATCCTGGCTGCCATTG
TCAACCACCTGCAGAACAGCATCCAGGAAGATAAACTTTCTGGTGACCGGATAAAGCAAGTCATGGAGCA
CATCTGGAAGCTGCAGGAGTTCTGTAACAGCATGGCGAAGCTGGATATAGATGGCTATGAGTATGCATAC
CTTAAAGCTATAGTTCTCTTTAGCCCCGATCATCCAGGTTTGACCAGCACAAGCCAGATTGAAAAATTCC
AAGAAAAGGCACAGATGGAGTTGCAGGACTATGTTCAGAAAACCTACTCAGAAGACACCTACCGATTGGC
CCGGATCCTCGTTCGCCTGCCGGCACTCAGGCTGATGAGCTCCAACATAACAGAAGAACTTTTTTTTACT
GGTCTCATTGGCAATGTTTCGATAGACAGCATAATCCCCTACATCCTCAAGATGGAGACAGCAGAGTATA
ATGGCCAGATCACCGGAGCCAGTCTAGACCCAGCTTTCTTGTACAAAGTGGTTGATATCGGTAAGCCTAT
CCCTAACCCTCTCCTCGGTCTCGATTCTACGTAGTAATGAACTAGTCCGTAACTTGAAAGTATTTCGATT
TCTTGGCTTTATATATCTTGTGGAAAGGACGAGCTATTGACAGTTTAGAGAGAGTT
