>Addgene plasmid #144438 | TFORF2962 | depositor partial sequence | sequence record 285430 | Barcode
GCTATTGACAGTTTAGAGAGAGTT
